Addgene plasmid #13290: pcDNA3-ING5
Depositing lab: Curtis Harris. Depositing organization: National Cancer Institute (NCI). Publication: p29ING4 and p28ING5 bind to p53 and p300, and enhance p53 activity. Shiseki M, Nagashima M, Pedeux RM, Kitahama-Shiseki M, Miura K, Okamura S, Onogi H, Higashimoto Y, Appella E, Yokota J, Harris CC. Cancer Res. 2003 May 15. 63(10):2373-8. PubMed 12750254.
Backbone
  Vector backbone: pcDNA3.1+
  Backbone manufacturer: Invitrogen
  Backbone size w/o insert (bp): 5428
  Vector type: Mammalian Expression
  Selectable markers: Neomycin (select with G418)
Growth in bacteria
  Bacterial resistance: Ampicillin, 100 μg/mL
  Growth temperature: 37°C
  Growth strain: DH5alpha
  Copy number: High Copy
Gene/Insert
  Gene/Insert name: ING5 (alt name: p28ING5)
  Species: H. sapiens (human)
  Entrez Gene: ING5 (a.k.a. p28ING5)
  Cloning method: Restriction Enzyme; 5′ cloning site EcoRI (not destroyed); 3′ cloning site NotI (not destroyed)
  Sequencing primers: 5′ T7
Terms and licenses: Academic/Nonprofit Terms; Industry Terms: Not Available to Industry
Depositor comments: Cloning site sequence is GAATTC ATG...ING5...TAGGAGGA GCGGCCGC.
How to cite: pcDNA3-ING5 was a gift from Curtis Harris (Addgene plasmid # 13290 ; http://n2t.net/addgene:13290 ; RRID:Addgene_13290)
