[The description below was written by a language model from this plasmid's Addgene catalogue record.]
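Description:
pcDNA3-ING5 is a mammalian expression plasmid carrying the human ING5 coding sequence (also known as p28ING5) in the commercial pcDNA3.1+ backbone, which is about 5.4 kb without the insert. It is maintained in E. coli as a high-copy plasmid under ampicillin selection. It also carries a neomycin resistance marker, so transfected mammalian cells can be selected with G418, allowing stable as well as transient expression.

The ING5 open reading frame was inserted by restriction cloning between the EcoRI and NotI sites of the polylinker, and both sites remain intact, so the insert can be excised or transferred to another vector. The depositor's note indicates that the start codon lies directly after the EcoRI site and that the native stop codon is retained shortly before the NotI site. No epitope tag or fusion partner is recorded, which suggests the protein is expressed in untagged form. The record does not list the promoter or any other regulatory elements, and no feature table is available. Vectors of the pcDNA3.1 series generally drive the insert from the CMV immediate-early promoter and have a T7 promoter upstream of the polylinker. This fits with the T7 primer being listed for sequencing from the 5′ end.

ING5 belongs to the inhibitor of growth family of candidate tumour suppressors. The associated publication reports that ING4 and ING5 bind p53 and the acetyltransferase p300 and enhance p53 activity. The plasmid is therefore suited to overexpressing ING5 in cultured mammalian cells to study its effects on p53-dependent transcription, protein interactions and cell growth.
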