>Addgene plasmid #13290 | pcDNA3-ING5 | addgene partial sequence | sequence record 44636 | CMV-F 5'-CGCAAATGGGCGGTAGGCGTG-3'
GGGCTTTAGCGACTCTCTGGCTACTAGAGAACCCACTGCTTACTGGCTTATCGAAATTAATACGACTCAC
TATAGGGAGACCCAAGCTGGCTAGCGTTTAAACTTAAGCTTGGTACCGAGCTCGGATCCACTAGTCCAGT
GTGGTGGAATTCATGGCGACCGCCATGTACTTGGAGCACTATCTGGACAGTATCGAGAACCTTCCCTGCG
AACTTCAGAGGAACTTCCAGCTGATGCGAGAGCTGGACCAGAGGACGGAAGATAAGAAAGCAGAGATTGA
CATCCTGGCTGCAGAGTACATCTCCACGGTGAAGACGCTGTCTCCAGACCAGCGCGTGGAGCGCCTGCAG
AAGATCCAGAACGCCTACAGCAAGTGCAAGGAATACAGTGACGACAAAGTGCAGCTGGCCATGCAGACCT
ACGAGATGGTGGATAAACACATTCGAAGGCTTGATGCAGACCTGGCGCGCTTTGAAGCAGATCTGAAGGA
CAAGATGGAGGGCAGTGATTTTGAAAGCTCCGGAGGGCGAGGGTTAAAAAAAGGCCGGGGTCAGAAAGAA
AAAAGAGGGTCCCGGGGCCGAGGCAGGAGGACATCAGAGGAAGACACACCAAAGAAAAAGAAGCACAAAG
GAGGGTCTGAGTTCACTGACACCATCCTGTCCGTGCACCCCTCTGATGTGCTGGACATGCCCGTGGACCC
AAACGAACCCACGTACTGCCTGTGCCACCAGGTCTCCTATGGGGAGATGATTGGCTGTGACAATCCAGAC
TGTCCAATTGAGTGGTTTCACTTTGCCTGCGTGGACCTTACCACGAAACCCAAAGGAAAATGGTTCTGTC
CACGGTGTGTCCAGGAAAAGAGGAAGAAGAAGTAGGAGGAGCGGCCGCTCGAGTCTAGAGGGCCCGTTTA
AACCCGCTGATCAGCCTCGACTGTGCCTTCTAGTTGCCAGCCATCTGTTGTCCCC
